>Addgene plasmid #169596 | pVH321-2-Tier1-PhCMV-NLS-dCas9-3xNLS | addgene full sequence | sequence record 364536 | Addgene NGS Result
CGGTATCAGCTCACTCAAAGGCGGTAATACGGTTATCCACAGAATCAGGGGATAACGCAGGAAAGAACAT
GTGAGCAAAAGGCCAGCAAAAGGCCAGGAACCGTAAAAAGGCCGCGTTGCTGGCGTTTTTCCATAGGCTC
CGCCCCCCTGACGAGCATCACAAAAATCGACGCTCAAGTCAGAGGTGGCGAAACCCGACAGGACTATAAA
GATACCAGGCGTTTCCCCCTGGAAGCTCCCTCGTGCGCTCTCCTGTTCCGACCCTGCCGCTTACCGGATA
CCTGTCCGCCTTTCTCCCTTCGGGAAGCGTGGCGCTTTCTCATAGCTCACGCTGTAGGTATCTCAGTTCG
GTGTAGGTCGTTCGCTCCAAGCTGGGCTGTGTGCACGAACCCCCCGTTCAGCCCGACCGCTGCGCCTTAT
CCGGTAACTATCGTCTTGAGTCCAACCCGGTAAGACACGACTTATCGCCACTGGCAGCAGCCACTGGTAA
CAGGATTAGCAGAGCGAGGTATGTAGGCGGTGCTACAGAGTTCTTGAAGTGGTGGCCTAACTACGGCTAC
ACTAGAAGAACAGTATTTGGTATCTGCGCTCTGCTGAAGCCAGTTACCTTCGGAAAAAGAGTTGGTAGCT
CTTGATCCGGCAAACAAACCACCGCTGGTAGCGGTGGTTTTTTTGTTTGCAAGCAGCAGATTACGCGCAG
AAAAAAAGGATCTCAAGAAGATCCTTTGATCTTTTCTACGGGGTCTGACGCTCAGTGGAACGAAAACTCA
CGTTAAGGGATTTTGGTCATGAGATTATCAAAAAGGATCTTCACCTAGATCCTTTTAAATTAAAAATGAA
GTTTTAAATCAATCTAAAGTATATATGAGTAAACTTGGTCTGACAGTTACCAATGCTTAATCAGTGAGGC
ACCTATCTCAGCGATCTGTCTATTTCGTTCATCCATAGTTGCCTGACTCCCCGTCGTGTAGATAACTACG
ATACGGGAGGGCTTACCATCTGGCCCCAGTGCTGCAATGATACCGCGAGACCCACGCTCACCGGCTCCAG
ATTTATCAGCAATAAACCAGCCAGCCGGAAGGGCCGAGCGCAGAAGTGGTCCTGCAACTTTATCCGCCTC
CATCCAGTCTATTAATTGTTGCCGGGAAGCTAGAGTAAGTAGTTCGCCAGTTAATAGTTTGCGCAACGTT
GTTGCCATTGCTACAGGCATCGTGGTGTCACGCTCGTCGTTTGGTATGGCTTCATTCAGCTCCGGTTCCC
AACGATCAAGGCGAGTTACATGATCCCCCATGTTGTGCAAAAAAGCGGTTAGCTCCTTCGGTCCTCCGAT
CGTTGTCAGAAGTAAGTTGGCCGCAGTGTTATCACTCATGGTTATGGCAGCACTGCATAATTCTCTTACT
GTCATGCCATCCGTAAGATGCTTTTCTGTGACTGGTGAGTACTCAACCAAGTCATTCTGAGAATAGTGTA
TGCGGCGACCGAGTTGCTCTTGCCCGGCGTCAATACGGGATAATACCGCGCCACATAGCAGAACTTTAAA
AGTGCTCATCATTGGAAAACGTTCTTCGGGGCGAAAACTCTCAAGGATCTTACCGCTGTTGAGATCCAGT
TCGATGTAACCCACTCGTGCACCCAACTGATCTTCAGCATCTTTTACTTTCACCAGCGTTTCTGGGTGAG
CAAAAACAGGAAGGCAAAATGCCGCAAAAAAGGGAATAAGGGCGACACGGAAATGTTGAATACTCATACT
CTTCCTTTTTCAATATTATTGAAGCATTTATCAGGGTTATTGTCTCATGAGCGGATACATATTTGAATGT
ATTTAGAAAAATAAACAAATAGGGGTTCCGCGCACATTTCCCCGAAAAGTGCCACCTGACGTCGACGGAT
CGGGAGATCTCCACGCGTGGTACCCTCGAGTTGACATTGATTATTGAGTAGTTATTAATAGTAATCAATT
ACGGGGTCATTAGTTCATAGCCCATATATGGAGTTCCGCGTTACATAACTTACGGTAAATGGCCCGCCTG
GCTGACCGCCCAACGACCCCCGCCCATTGACGTCAATAATGACGTATGTTCCCATAGTAACGCCAATAGG
GACTTTCCATTGACGTCAATGGGTGGAGTATTTACGGTAAACTGCCCACTTGGCAGTACATCAAGTGTAT
CATATGCCAAGTACGCCCCCTATTGACGTCAATGACGGTAAATGGCCCGCCTGGCATTATGCCCAGTACA
TGACCTTATGGGACTTTCCTACTTGGCAGTACATCTACGTATTAGTCATCGCTATTACCATGGTGATGCG
GTTTTGGCAGTACATCAATGGGCGTGGATAGCGGTTTGACTCACGGGGATTTCCAAGTCTCCACCCCATT
GACGTCAATGGGAGTTTGTTTTGGCACCAAAATCAACGGGACTTTCCAAAATGTCGTAACAACTCCGCCC
CATTGACGCAAATGGGCGGTAGGCGTGTACGGTGGGAGGTCTATATAAGCAGAGCTCTCTGGCTAACTAG
AGAACCCACTGCTTACTGGCTTATCGAAATTAATACGACTCACTATAGGGAGACCCAAGCTGTTCGAAGC
GGAATTCACCATGACTAGTGGATCTGATCCAAAAAAGAAGAGAAAGGTAGCTAGTGACAAGAAGTATTCT
ATCGGACTGGCCATCGGGACTAATAGCGTCGGGTGGGCCGTGATCACTGACGAGTACAAGGTGCCCTCTA
AGAAGTTCAAGGTGCTCGGGAACACCGACCGGCATTCCATCAAGAAAAATCTGATCGGAGCTCTCCTCTT
TGATTCAGGGGAGACCGCTGAAGCAACCCGCCTCAAGCGGACTGCTAGACGGCGGTACACCAGGAGGAAG
AACCGGATTTGTTACCTTCAAGAGATATTCTCCAACGAAATGGCAAAGGTCGACGACAGCTTCTTCCATA
GGCTGGAAGAATCATTCCTCGTGGAAGAGGATAAGAAGCATGAACGGCATCCCATCTTCGGTAATATCGT
CGACGAGGTGGCCTATCACGAGAAATACCCAACCATCTACCATCTTCGCAAAAAGCTGGTGGACTCAACC
GACAAGGCAGACCTCCGGCTTATCTACCTGGCCCTGGCCCACATGATCAAGTTCAGAGGCCACTTCCTGA
TCGAGGGCGACCTCAATCCTGACAATAGCGATGTGGATAAACTGTTCATCCAGCTGGTGCAGACTTACAA
CCAGCTCTTTGAAGAGAACCCCATCAATGCAAGCGGAGTCGATGCCAAGGCCATTCTGTCAGCCCGGCTG
TCAAAGAGCCGCAGACTTGAGAATCTTATCGCTCAGCTGCCGGGTGAAAAGAAAAATGGACTGTTCGGGA
ACCTGATTGCTCTTTCACTTGGGCTGACTCCCAATTTCAAGTCTAATTTCGACCTGGCAGAGGATGCCAA
GCTGCAACTGTCCAAGGACACCTATGATGACGATCTCGACAACCTCCTGGCCCAGATCGGTGACCAATAC
GCCGACCTTTTCCTTGCTGCTAAGAATCTTTCTGACGCCATCCTGCTGTCTGACATTCTCCGCGTGAACA
CTGAAATCACCAAGGCCCCTCTTTCAGCTTCAATGATTAAGCGGTATGATGAGCACCACCAGGACCTGAC
CCTGCTTAAGGCACTCGTCCGGCAGCAGCTTCCGGAGAAGTACAAGGAAATCTTCTTTGACCAGTCAAAG
AATGGATACGCCGGCTACATCGACGGAGGTGCCTCCCAAGAGGAATTTTATAAGTTTATCAAACCTATCC
TTGAGAAGATGGACGGCACCGAAGAGCTCCTCGTGAAACTGAATCGGGAGGATCTGCTGCGGAAGCAGCG
CACTTTCGACAATGGGAGCATTCCCCACCAGATCCATCTTGGGGAGCTTCACGCCATCCTTCGGCGCCAA
GAGGACTTCTACCCCTTTCTTAAGGACAACAGGGAGAAGATTGAGAAAATTCTCACTTTCCGCATCCCCT
ACTACGTGGGACCCCTCGCCAGAGGAAATAGCCGGTTTGCTTGGATGACCAGAAAGTCAGAAGAAACTAT
CACTCCCTGGAACTTCGAAGAGGTGGTGGACAAGGGAGCCAGCGCTCAGTCATTCATCGAACGGATGACT
AACTTCGATAAGAACCTCCCCAATGAGAAGGTCCTGCCGAAACATTCCCTGCTCTACGAGTACTTTACCG
TGTACAACGAGCTGACCAAGGTGAAATATGTCACCGAAGGGATGAGGAAGCCCGCATTCCTGTCAGGCGA
ACAAAAGAAGGCAATTGTGGACCTTCTGTTCAAGACCAATAGAAAGGTGACCGTGAAGCAGCTGAAGGAG
GACTATTTCAAGAAAATTGAATGCTTCGACTCTGTGGAGATTAGCGGGGTCGAAGATCGGTTCAACGCAA
GCCTGGGTACCTACCATGATCTGCTTAAGATCATCAAGGACAAGGATTTTCTGGACAATGAGGAGAACGA
GGACATCCTTGAGGACATTGTCCTGACTCTCACTCTGTTCGAGGACCGGGAAATGATCGAGGAGAGGCTT
AAGACCTACGCCCATCTGTTCGACGATAAAGTGATGAAGCAACTTAAACGGAGAAGATATACCGGATGGG
GACGCCTTAGCCGCAAACTCATCAACGGAATCCGGGACAAACAGAGCGGAAAGACCATTCTTGATTTCCT
TAAGAGCGACGGATTCGCTAATCGCAACTTCATGCAACTTATCCATGATGATTCCCTGACCTTTAAGGAG
GACATCCAGAAGGCCCAAGTGTCTGGACAAGGTGACTCACTGCACGAGCATATCGCAAATCTGGCTGGTT
CACCCGCTATTAAGAAGGGTATTCTCCAGACCGTGAAAGTCGTGGACGAGCTGGTCAAGGTGATGGGTCG
CCATAAACCAGAGAACATTGTCATCGAGATGGCCAGGGAAAACCAGACTACCCAGAAGGGACAGAAGAAC
AGCAGGGAGCGGATGAAAAGAATTGAGGAAGGGATTAAGGAGCTCGGGTCACAGATCCTTAAAGAGCACC
CGGTGGAAAACACCCAGCTTCAGAATGAGAAGCTCTATCTGTACTACCTTCAAAATGGACGCGATATGTA
TGTGGACCAAGAGCTTGATATCAACAGGCTCTCAGACTACGACGTGGACGCCATCGTCCCTCAGAGCTTC
CTCAAAGACGACTCAATTGACAATAAGGTGCTGACTCGCTCAGACAAGAACCGGGGAAAGTCAGATAACG
TGCCCTCAGAGGAAGTCGTGAAAAAGATGAAGAACTATTGGCGCCAGCTTCTGAACGCAAAGCTGATCAC
TCAGCGGAAGTTCGACAATCTCACTAAGGCTGAGAGGGGCGGACTGAGCGAACTGGACAAAGCAGGATTC
ATTAAACGGCAACTTGTGGAGACTCGGCAGATTACTAAACATGTCGCCCAAATCCTTGACTCACGCATGA
ATACCAAGTACGACGAAAACGACAAACTTATCCGCGAGGTGAAGGTGATTACCCTGAAGTCCAAGCTGGT
CAGCGATTTCAGAAAGGACTTTCAATTCTACAAAGTGCGGGAGATCAATAACTATCATCATGCTCATGAC
GCATATCTGAATGCCGTGGTGGGAACCGCCCTGATCAAGAAGTACCCAAAGCTGGAAAGCGAGTTCGTGT
ACGGAGACTACAAGGTCTACGACGTGCGCAAGATGATTGCCAAATCTGAGCAGGAGATCGGAAAGGCCAC
CGCAAAGTACTTCTTCTACAGCAACATCATGAATTTCTTCAAGACCGAAATCACCCTTGCAAACGGTGAG
ATCCGGAAGAGGCCGCTCATCGAGACTAATGGGGAGACTGGCGAAATCGTGTGGGACAAGGGCAGAGATT
TCGCTACCGTGCGCAAAGTGCTTTCTATGCCTCAAGTGAACATCGTGAAGAAAACCGAGGTGCAAACCGG
AGGCTTTTCTAAGGAATCAATCCTCCCCAAGCGCAACTCCGACAAGCTCATTGCAAGGAAGAAGGATTGG
GACCCTAAGAAGTACGGCGGATTCGATTCACCAACTGTGGCTTATTCTGTCCTGGTCGTGGCTAAGGTGG
AAAAAGGAAAGTCTAAGAAGCTCAAGAGCGTGAAGGAACTGCTGGGTATCACCATTATGGAGCGCAGCTC
CTTCGAGAAGAACCCAATTGACTTTCTCGAAGCCAAAGGTTACAAGGAAGTCAAGAAGGACCTTATCATC
AAGCTCCCAAAGTATAGCCTGTTCGAACTGGAGAATGGGCGGAAGCGGATGCTCGCCTCCGCTGGCGAAC
TTCAGAAGGGTAATGAGCTGGCTCTCCCCTCCAAGTACGTGAATTTCCTCTACCTTGCAAGCCATTACGA
GAAGCTGAAGGGGAGCCCCGAGGACAACGAGCAAAAGCAACTGTTTGTGGAGCAGCATAAGCATTATCTG
GACGAGATCATTGAGCAGATTTCCGAGTTTTCTAAACGCGTCATTCTCGCTGATGCCAACCTCGATAAAG
TCCTTAGCGCATACAATAAGCACAGAGACAAACCAATTCGGGAGCAGGCTGAGAATATCATCCACCTGTT
CACCCTCACCAATCTTGGTGCCCCTGCCGCATTCAAGTACTTCGACACCACCATCGACCGGAAACGCTAT
ACCTCCACCAAAGAAGTGCTGGACGCCACCCTCATCCACCAGAGCATCACCGGACTTTACGAAACTCGGA
TTGACCTCTCACAGCTCGGAGGGGATGAGGGAGCTGCTAGTGATCCAAAAAAGAAGAGAAAGGTAGATCC
AAAAAAGAAGAGAAAGGTAGATCCAAAAAAGAAGAGAAAGGTAGCTAGCGGATCCACCGGTGTCTAGAAA
GCTTTGAGGCCGGCCTGCAGGGATCAGCCTCGACTGTGCCTTCTAGTTGCCAGCCATCTGTTGTTTGCCC
CTCCCCCGTGCCTTCCTTGACCCTGGAAGGTGCCACTCCCACTGTCCTTTCCTAATAAAATGAGGAAATT
GCATCGCATTGTCTGAGTAGGTGTCATTCTATTCTGGGGGGTGGGGTGGGGCAGGACAGCAAGGGGGAGG
ATTGGGAAGACAATAGCAGGCATGCTGGGGATGCGGTGGGCTCTATGGCTTCTGAGGCGGAAAGAACCAG
CTGGGGCTCTAGGGGGTATCCCC
[124 nt withheld, positions 7164-7287]
C
[91 nt withheld, positions 7289-7379]
A
[49 nt withheld, positions 7381-7429]
CCTTTGACGTTGGAGTCCACGTTCTTT
[37 nt withheld, positions 7457-7493]
ACCCTATCTCGGTCTATTCTTTTGATTTATAAGGGATTTTGCCGATTTCGGCCTATTGGTTAAAAAATGA
GCTGATTTAACAAAAATTTAACGCGAATTAATTCTGTGGAATGTGTGTCAGTTAGGGTGTGGAAAGTCCC
CAGGCTCCCCAGCAGGCAGAAGTATGCAAAGCATGCATCTCAATTAGTCAGCAACCAGGTGTGGAAAGTC
CCCAGGCTCCCCAGCAGGCAGAAGTATGCAAAGCATGCATCTCAATTAGTCAGCAACCATAGTCCCGCCC
CTAACTCCGCCCATCCCGCCCCTAACTCCGCCCAGTTCCGCCCATTCTCCGCCCCATGGCTGACTAATTT
TTTTTATTTATGCAGAGGCCGAGGCCGCCTCTGCCTCTGAGCTATTCCAGAAGTAGTGAGGAGGCTTTTT
TGGAGGCCTAGGCTTTTGCAAAAAGCTCCCGGGAGCTTGTATATCCATTTTCGGATCTGATCAAGAGACA
GGATGAGGATCGTTTCGCATGATTGAACAAGATGGATTGCACGCAGGTTCTCCGGCCGCTTGGGTGGAGA
GGCTATTCGGCTATGACTGGGCACAACAGACAATCGGCTGCTCTGATGCCGCCGTGTTCCGGCTGTCAGC
GCAGGGGCGCCCGGTTCTTTTTGTCAAGACCGACCTGTCCGGTGCCCTGAATGAACTGCAGGACGAGGCA
GCGCGGCTATCGTGGCTGGCCACGACGGGCGTTCCTTGCGCAGCTGTGCTCGACGTTGTCACTGAAGCGG
GAAGGGACTGGCTGCTATTGGGCGAAGTGCCGGGGCAGGATCTCCTGTCATCTCACCTTGCTCCTGCCGA
GAAAGTATCCATCATGGCTGATGCAATGCGGCGGCTGCATACGCTTGATCCGGCTACCTGCCCATTCGAC
CACCAAGCGAAACATCGCATCGAGCGAGCACGTACTCGGATGGAAGCCGGTCTTGTCGATCAGGATGATC
TGGACGAAGAGCATCAGGGGCTCGCGCCAGCCGAACTGTTCGCCAGGCTCAAGGCGCGCATGCCCGACGG
CGAGGATCTCGTCGTGACCCATGGCGATGCCTGCTTGCCGAATATCATGGTGGAAAATGGCCGCTTTTCT
GGATTCATCGACTGTGGCCGGCTGGGTGTGGCGGACCGCTATCAGGACATAGCGTTGGCTACCCGTGATA
TTGCTGAAGAGCTTGGCGGCGAATGGGCTGACCGCTTCCTCGTGCTTTACGGTATCGCCGCTCCCGATTC
GCAGCGCATCGCCTTCTATCGCCTTCTTGACGAGTTCTTCTGAGCGGGACTCTGGGGTTCGAAATGACCG
ACCAAGCGACGCCCAACCTGCCATCACGAGATTTCGATTCCACCGCCGCCTTCTATGAAAGGTTGGGCTT
CGGAATCGTTTTCCGGGACGCCGGCTGGATGATCCTCCAGCGCGGGGATCTCATGCTGGAGTTCTTCGCC
CACCCCAACTTGTTTATTGCAGCTTATAATGGTTACAAATAAAGCAATAGCATCACAAATTTCACAAATA
AAGCATTTTTTTCACTGCATTCTAGTTGTGGTTTGTCCAAACTCATCAATGTATCTTATCATGTCTGTAT
ACCGTCGACCTCTAGCTAGAGCTTGGCGTAATCATGGTCATAGCTGTTTCCTGTGTGAAATTGTTATCCG
CTCACAATTCCACACAACATACGAGCCGGAAGCATAAAGTGTAAAGCCTGGGGTGCCTAATGAGTGAGCT
AACTCACATTAATTGCGTTGCGCTCACTGCCCGCTTTCCAGTCGGGAAACCTGTCGTGCCAGCTGCATTA
ATGAATCGGCCAACGCGCGGGGAGAGGCGGTTTGCGTATTGGGCGCTCTTCCGCTTCCTCGCTCACTGAC
TCGCTGCGCTCGGTCGTTCGGCTGCGGCGAG
Features (pLannotate 1.2.2; 24 found; start..end, strand, type, name):
    128..716     -  rep_origin     ori: high-copy-number ColE1/pMB1/pBR322/pUC origin of replication
    887..1747    -  CDS            AmpR: β-lactamase; bla; confers resistance to ampicillin, carbenicillin, and related antibiotics
   1748..1852    -  promoter       AmpR promoter: bla
   1999..2302    +  enhancer       CMV enhancer: human cytomegalovirus immediate early enhancer
   2303..2506    +  promoter       CMV promoter: human cytomegalovirus (CMV) immediate early promoter
   2502..2535    +  LTR            5' LTR (truncated) (fragment): truncated 5' long terminal repeat (LTR) from HIV-1
   2551..2569    +  promoter       T7 promoter: promoter for bacteriophage T7 RNA polymerase
   2619..2639    +  CDS            SV40 NLS: nuclear localization signal of SV40 (simian virus 40) large T antigen
   2646..6746    +  CDS            cas9: CAS9_STRP1 - Also known as csn1 From Streptococcus pyogenes serotype M1.
   6765..6785    +  CDS            SV40 NLS: nuclear localization signal of SV40 (simian virus 40) large T antigen
   6789..6809    +  CDS            SV40 NLS: nuclear localization signal of SV40 (simian virus 40) large T antigen
   6813..6833    +  CDS            SV40 NLS: nuclear localization signal of SV40 (simian virus 40) large T antigen
   6894..7118    +  polyA_signal   bGH poly(A) signal: bovine growth hormone polyadenylation signal
   7122..7143    +  promoter       SV40 promoter (fragment): SV40 enhancer and early promoter
   7164..7592    +  rep_origin     f1 ori (sequence partly withheld): f1 bacteriophage origin of replication; arrow indicates direction of (+) strand synthesis
   7606..7935    +  promoter       SV40 promoter: SV40 enhancer and early promoter
   8002..8793    +  CDS            neo: KKA2_KLEPN - Also known as kan, nptII. Experimental evidence at protein level: Swiss-Prot protein existence level 1. Resistance to kanamycin, neomycin, paromomycin, ribostamycin, butirosin and gentamicin B. From Klebsiella pneumoniae.
   8817..8975    +  CDS            ble (fragment): BLE_KLEPN - Experimental evidence at protein level: Swiss-Prot protein existence level 1. Binding protein with a strong affinity to the bleomycin family of antibiotics. Binds to CL990; an antimitotic-antibiotic compound. From Klebsiella pneumoniae.
   8970..9091    +  polyA_signal   SV40 poly(A) signal: SV40 polyadenylation signal
   9164..9180    -  protein_bind   lac operator: The lac repressor binds to the lac operator to inhibit transcription in E. coli. This inhibition can be relieved by adding lactose or isopropyl-β-D-thiogalactopyranoside (IPTG). lac repressor encoded by lacI
   9188..9218    -  promoter       lac promoter: promoter for the E. coli lac operon
   9233..9254    -  protein_bind   CAP binding site: CAP binding activates transcription in the presence of cAMP. E. coli catabolite activator protein
   9267..9359    -  CDS            lacI (fragment): lac repressor; lacI; The lac repressor binds to the lac operator to inhibit transcription in E. coli. This inhibition can be relieved by adding lactose or isopropyl-β-D-thiogalactopyranoside (IPTG).
   9361..9414    -  rep_origin     RSF ori (fragment): Plasmids containing the RSF 1030 origin of replication can be propagated in E. coli cells that contain additional plasmids with compatible origins.
