[The description below was written by a language model from this plasmid's Addgene catalogue record and pLannotate feature annotations shown in this document.]
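Description:
pVH321-2-Tier1-PhCMV-NLS-dCas9-3xNLS is a mammalian expression plasmid built on pMM1, a pcDNA3.1-derived backbone, and belongs to the "Tier-1" level of the VAMSyB modular plasmid architecture for mammalian synthetic biology. The sequenced record is 9,414 nt. In E. coli it replicates from a high-copy ColE1/pUC-type origin and is selected with ampicillin through the β-lactamase gene and its native promoter. An f1 origin is also present, as in the parental pcDNA3.1 design. For selection in mammalian cells, an SV40 enhancer/early promoter drives the neomycin phosphotransferase gene, terminated by an SV40 poly(A) signal, which allows G418 selection of stable transfectants.

The payload is a single transcription unit in which the human cytomegalovirus immediate-early enhancer and promoter (PhCMV) drive catalytically dead Streptococcus pyogenes Cas9. The coding sequence carries one SV40 large-T nuclear localization signal at the N-terminus and three tandem copies at the C-terminus, favouring strong nuclear accumulation, and the transcript ends at the bovine growth hormone poly(A) signal. A T7 promoter lies between the CMV promoter and the coding sequence. The feature table labels the gene simply as cas9; the inactivating mutations are stated by the catalogue entry but not annotated individually. Several small annotated fragments (a truncated HIV-1 LTR piece, partial ble, lacI and RSF ori matches, and lac promoter/operator elements) appear to be backbone remnants or short sequence matches, not functional modules.

dCas9 binds DNA under guide RNA direction without cutting. No guide RNA cassette or effector domain is recorded here, so those components would have to be supplied separately, for example for targeted DNA binding or steric transcriptional interference in mammalian cells.
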