Addgene plasmid #169596: pVH321-2-Tier1-PhCMV-NLS-dCas9-3xNLS
Purpose: Tier-1 vector encoding PhCMV-driven NLS-dCas9-3xNLS expression (PhCMV-NLS-dCas9-3xNLS-pA).
Depositing lab: Martin Fussenegger. Depositing organization: ETH Zurich (Swiss Federal Institute of Technology). Publication: A versatile plasmid architecture for mammalian synthetic biology (VAMSyB). Haellman V, Strittmatter T, Bertschi A, Stucheli P, Fussenegger M. Metab Eng. 2021 Jul;66:41-50. doi: 10.1016/j.ymben.2021.04.003. Epub 2021 Apr 18. PubMed 33857582.
Backbone
  Vector backbone: pMM1 (pcDNA3.1-based)
  Backbone size w/o insert (bp): 4435
  Vector type: Mammalian Expression
  Selectable markers: Neomycin (select with G418)
Growth in bacteria
  Bacterial resistance: Ampicillin, 100 μg/mL
  Growth temperature: 37°C
  Growth strain: DH5alpha
  Copy number: High Copy
Gene/Insert
  Gene/Insert name: dead S.pyogenes Cas9 (alt name: PCMV-dCas9)
  Species: S. pyogenes
  Promoter: PhCMV
  Cloning method: Restriction Enzyme; 5′ cloning site Unknown (unknown if destroyed)
  Sequencing primers: 5′ AmpStart; 3′ BGH-rev
Terms and licenses: Academic/Nonprofit Terms; Industry Terms: Not Available to Industry
How to cite: pVH321-2-Tier1-PhCMV-NLS-dCas9-3xNLS was a gift from Martin Fussenegger (Addgene plasmid # 169596 ; http://n2t.net/addgene:169596 ; RRID:Addgene_169596)
